>Addgene plasmid #115829 | pscALPS-SIV-DEN vpr | addgene full sequence | sequence record 232538 | Addgene NGS Result
AATCTGCTTAGGGTTAGGCGTTTTGCGCTGCTTCGCGATGTACGGGCCAGATATACGCGCTGTGGAATGT
GTGTCAGTTAGGGTGTGGAAAGTCCCCAGGCTCCCCAGCAGGCAGAAGTATGCAAAGCATGCATCTCAAT
TAGTCAGCAACCAGGTGTGGAAAGTCCCCAGGCTCCCCAGCAGGCAGAAGTATGCAAAGCATGCATCTCA
ATTAGTCAGCAACCATAGTCCCGCCCCTAACTCCGCCCATCCCGCCCCTAACTCCGCCCAGTTCCGCCCA
TTCTCCGCCCCATGGCTGACTAATTTTTTTTATTTATGCAGAGGCCGAGGCCGCCTCTGCCTCTGAGCTA
TTCCAGAAGTAGTGAGGAGGCTTTTTTGGAGGCCTAGGCTTTTGCAAAAAGCTCGCGTTGACATTGATTA
TTGACTAGTTATTAATAGTAATCAATTACGGGGTCATTAGTTCATAGCCCATATATGGAGTTCCGCGTTA
CATAACTTACGGTAAATGGCCCGCCTGGCTGACCGCCCAACGACCCCCGCCCATTGACGTCAATAATGAC
GTATGTTCCCATAGTAACGCCAATAGGGACTTTCCATTGACGTCAATGGGTGGAGTATTTACGGTAAACT
GCCCACTTGGCAGTACATCAAGTGTATCATATGCCAAGTACGCCCCCTATTGACGTCAATGACGGTAAAT
GGCCCGCCTGGCATTATGCCCAGTACATGACCTTATGGGACTTTCCTACTTGGCAGTACATCTACGTATT
AGTCATCGCTATTACCATGGTGATGCGGTTTTGGCAGTACATCAATGGGCGTGGATAGCGGTTTGACTCA
CGGGGATTTCCAAGTCTCCACCCCATTGACGTCAATGGGAGTTTGTTTTGGCACCAAAATCAACGGGACT
TTCCAAAATGTCGTAACAACTCCGCCCCATTGACGCAAATGGGCGGTAGGCGTGTACGGTGGGAGGTCTA
TATAAGCAGCGCGTTTTGCCTGTACTGGGTCTCTCTGGTTAGACCAGATCTGAGCCTGGGAGCTCTCTGG
CTAACTAGGGAACCCACTGCTTAAGCCTCAATAAAGCTTGCCTTGAGTGCTTCAAGTAGTGTGTGCCCGT
CTGTTGTGTGACTCTGGTAACTAGAGATCCCTCAGACCCTTTTAGTCAGTGTGGAAAATCTCTAGCAGTG
GCGCCCGAACAGGGACTTGAAAGCGAAAGGGAAACCAGAGGAGCTCTCTCGACGCAGGACTCGGCTTGCT
GAAGCGCGCACGGCAAGAGGCGAGGGGCGGCGACTGGTGAGTACGCCAAAAATTTTGACTAGCGGAGGCT
AGAAGGAGAGAGATGGGTGCGAGAGCGTCAGTATTAAGCGGGGGAGAATTAGATCGCGATGGGAAAAAAT
TCGGTTAAGGCCAGGGGGAAAGAAAAAATATAAATTAAAACATATAGTATGGGCAAGCAGGGAGCTAGAA
CGATTCGCAGTTAATCCTGGCCTGTTAGAAACATCAGAAGGCTGTAGACAAATACTGGGACAGCTACAAC
CATCCCTTCAGACAGGATCAGAAGAACTTAGATCATTATATAATACAGTAGCAACCCTCTATTGTGTGCA
TCAAAGGATAGAGATAAAAGACACCAAGGAAGCTTTAGACAAGATAGAGGAAGAGCAAAACAAAAGTAAG
ACCACCGCACAGCAAGCGGCCGGCCGCTGATCTTCAGACCTGGAGGAGGAGATATGAGGGACAATTGGAG
AAGTGAATTATATAAATATAAAGTAGTAAAAATTGAACCATTAGGAGTAGCACCCACCAAGGCAAAGAGA
AGAGTGGTGCAGAGAGAAAAAAGAGCAGTGGGAATAGGAGCTTTGTTCCTTGGGTTCTTGGGAGCAGCAG
GAAGCACTATGGGCGCAGCGTCAATGACGCTGACGGTACAGGCCAGACAATTATTGTCTGGTATAGTGCA
GCAGCAGAACAATTTGCTGAGGGCTATTGAGGCGCAACAGCATCTGTTGCAACTCACAGTCTGGGGCATC
AAGCAGCTCCAGGCAAGAATCCTGGCTGTGGAAAGATACCTAAAGGATCAACAGCTCCTGGGGATTTGGG
GTTGCTCTGGAAAACTCATTTGCACCACTGCTGTGCCTTGGAATGCTAGTTGGAGTAATAAATCTCTGGA
ACAGATTTGGAATCACACGACCTGGATGGAGTGGGACAGAGAATTAACAATTACACAAGCTTAATACACT
CCTTAATTGAAGAATCGCAAAACCAGCAAGAAAAGAATGAACAAGAATTATTGGAATTAGATAAATGGGC
AAGTTTGTGGAATTGGTTTAACATAACAAATTGGCTGTGGTATATAAAATTATTCATAATGATAGTAGGA
GGCTTGGTAGGTTTAAGAATAGTTTTTGCTGTACTTTCTATAGTGAATAGAGTTAGGCAGGGATATTCAC
CATTATCGTTTCAGACCCACCTCCCAACCCCGAGGGGACCCGACAGGCCCGAAGGAATAGAAGAAGAAGG
TGGAGAGAGAGACAGAGACAGATCCATTCGATTAGTGAACGGATCGGCACTGCGTGCGCCAATTCTGCAG
ACAAATGGCAGTATTCATCCACAATTTTAAAAGAAAAGGGGGGATTGGGGGGTACAGTGCAGGGGAAAGA
ATAGTAGACATAATAGCAACAGACATACAAACTAAAGAATTACAAAAACAAATTACAAAAATTCAAAATT
TTCGGGTTTATTACAGGGACAGCAGAGATCCAGTTTGGTTAATTAACTGCAGCCCCGATAAAATAAAAGA
TTTTATTTAGTCTCCAGAAAAAGGGGGGAATGAAAGACCCCACCTGTAGGTTTGGCAAGCTAGCTGCAGT
AACGCCATTTTGCAAGGCATGGAAAAATACCAAACCAAGAATAGAGAAGTTCAGATCAAGGGCGGGTACA
TGAAAATAGCTAACGTTGGGCCAAACAGGATATCTGCGGTGAGCAGTTTCGGCCCCGGCCCGGGGCCAAG
AACAGATGGTCACCGCAGTTTCGGCCCCGGCCCGAGGCCAAGAACAGATGGTCCCCAGATATGGCCCAAC
CCTCAGCAGTTTCTTAAGACCCATCAGATGTTTCCAGGCTCCCCCAAGGACCTGAAATGACCCTGCGCCT
TATTTGAATTAACCAATCAGCCTGCTTCTCGCTTCTGTTCGCGCGCTTCTGCTTCCCGAGCTCTATAAAA
GAGCTCACAACCCCTCACTCGGCGCGCCAGTCCTCCGACAGACTGAGTCGCCCGGGGGTCTAGAGCCGCC
ATGGATTATAAAGATGACGATGACAAAGACTATAAAGACGATGACGACAAAGATTACAAGGACGACGACG
ACAAAGCGGCCGCTATGGCGGAGACCACCCAACGACAGCTTCAGGAAGCTGTGTGGGATATAACGGAAGA
GGCACGGAAGCACTTTAGCAAGGAGGAAATTACTGGGATATGGGACCATTGTTGGTCCCTCCCAGCGTTG
CCTCACTGGACTGAAGGACAGGTAATGGCAGCGGCAGTAATAGATTTTATCCGAATTATGCAAAAGGAAA
TATGGAAGCACTACCGCGTTGGGTGCTTTCATCGAGAAGCGGAGCGGGTAAGGCATTATCCGAATATCAG
GCCCCTGAGACCTCGGAGAGAAGAACCTTAACCCGGGGAATTCTCGACCTTGACTGGCGGCGCGACCTTG
AGGCCTGCGTTCGCCTCAGTTGCCCCCTCTGTGCAATGGGGAGACGCGCCTCATCGCTTGACAACGGCCG
AAGAGCCGCCGCGCTTCCGTCTCCCGCGTGCGCGCGCCATGCTGCCCACCCCCGTTCCGCACTGACCCTC
CCCCGTGCCCCGCGTCCCGTACTGCCGCCCCGCCCCGAGTCCCATGCCGCAGCCACCGCGACGGAGCCCG
CAGGCGGGAACCTGCCTCCGCGCGTTAGCGCGCACGCGCGCCTCATGTGTCGTCCCCATCAGCGCCGGCT
TCCGTCTATAGGCCAGATGCACTGTCACTCTGGCGAAGTCGCAGACCCGATTGGCCGGGACGGAGGCGCG
AGACCGGGTTGCGGGCGGGGCCGAACGTGGTATAAAAGGGGCGGGAGGCCAGGCTCGTGCCGTTTTGCAG
ACGCCACCGCCGAGGAAAACCGTGTACTATTAGCCACGCGTGCCACCATGACCGAGTACAAGCCCACGGT
GCGCCTCGCCACCCGCGACGACGTCCCCCGGGCCGTACGCACCCTCGCCGCCGCGTTCGCCGACTACCCC
GCCACGCGCCACACCGTCGACCCGGACCGCCACATCGAGCGGGTCACCGAGCTGCAAGAACTCTTCCTCA
CGCGCGTCGGGCTCGACATCGGCAAGGTGTGGGTCGCGGACGACGGCGCCGCGGTGGCGGTCTGGACCAC
GCCGGAGAGCGTCGAAGCGGGGGCGGTGTTCGCCGAGATCGGCCCGCGCATGGCCGAGTTGAGCGGTTCC
CGGCTGGCCGCGCAGCAACAGATGGAAGGCCTCCTGGCGCCGCACCGGCCCAAGGAGCCCGCGTGGTTCC
TGGCCACCGTCGGCGTCTCGCCCGACCACCAGGGCAAGGGTCTGGGCAGCGCCGTCGTGCTCCCCGGAGT
GGAGGCGGCCGAGCGCGCCGGGGTGCCCGCCTTCCTGGAGACCTCCGCGCCCCGCAACCTCCCCTTCTAC
GAGCGGCTCGGCTTCACCGTCACCGCCGACGTCGAGGTGCCCGAAGGACCGCGCACCTGGTGCATGACCC
GCAAGCCCGGTGCCTGAGCGATCGCTAATCAACCTCTGGATTACAAAATTTGTGAAAGATTGACTGGTAT
TCTTAACTATGTTGCTCCTTTTACGCTATGTGGATACGCTGCTTTAATGCCTTTGTATCATGCTATTGCT
TCCCGTATGGCTTTCATTTTCTCCTCCTTGTATAAATCCTGGTTGCTGTCTCTTTATGAGGAGTTGTGGC
CCGTTGTCAGGCAACGTGGCGTGGTGTGCACTGTGTTTGCTGACGCAACCCCCACTGGTTGGGGCATTGC
CACCACCTGTCAGCTCCTTTCCGGGACTTTCGCTTTCCCCCTCCCTATTGCCACGGCGGAACTCATCGCC
GCCTGCCTTGCCCGCTGCTGGACAGGGGCTCGGCTGTTGGGCACTGACAATTCCGTGGTGTTGTCGGGGA
AGCTGACGTCCTTTCCATGGCTGCTCGCCTGTGTTGCCACCTGGATTCTGCGCGGGACGTCCTTCTGCTA
CGTCCCTTCGGCCCTCAATCCAGCGGACCTTCCTTCCCGCGGCCTGCTGCCGGCTCTGCGGCCTCTTCCG
CGTCTTCGCCTTCGCCCTCAGACGAGTCGGATCTCCCTTTGGGCCGCCTCCCCGCTTAATCGCGTCGAGA
CCTAGAAAAACATGGAGCAATCACAAGTAGCAATACAGCAGCTACCAATGCTGATTGTGCCTGGCTAGAA
GCACAAGAGGAGGAGGAGGTGGGTTTTCCAGTCACACCTCAGGTACCTTTAAGACCAATGACTTACAAGG
CAGCTGTAGATCTTAGCCACTTTTTAAAAGAAAAGGGGGGACTGGAAGGGCTAATTCACTCCCAACGAAG
ACAAGATATCCTTGATCTGTGGATCTACCACACACAAGGCTACTTCCCTGATTGGCAGAACTACACACCA
GGGCCAGGGATCAGATATCCACTGACCTTTGGATGGTGCTACAAGCTAGTACCAGTTGAGCAAGAGAAGG
TAGAAGAAGCCAATGAAGGAGAGAACACCCGCTTGTTACACCCTGTGAGCCTGCATGGGATGGATGACCC
GGAGAGAGAAGTATTAGAGTGGAGGTTTGACAGCCGCCTAGCATTTCATCACATGGCCCGAGAGCTGCAT
CCGGACTGTACTGGGTCTCTCTGGTTAGACCAGATCTGAGCCTGGGAGCTCTCTGGCTAACTAGGGAACC
CACTGCTTAAGCCTCAATAAAGCTTGCCTTGAGTGCTTCAAGTAGTGTGTGCCCGTCTGTTGTGTGACTC
TGGTAACTAGAGATCCCTCAGACCCTTTTAGTCAGTGTGGAAAATCTCTAGCAGGGCCCGTTTCATGTGA
GCAAAAGGCCAGCAAAAGGCCAGGAACCGTAAAAAGGCCGCGTTGCTGGCGTTTTTCCATAGGCTCCGCC
CCCCTGACGAGCATCACAAAAATCGACGCTCAAGTCAGAGGTGGCGAAACCCGACAGGACTATAAAGATA
CCAGGCGTTTCCCCCTGGAAGCTCCCTCGTGCGCTCTCCTGTTCCGACCCTGCCGCTTACCGGATACCTG
TCCGCCTTTCTCCCTTCGGGAAGCGTGGCGCTTTCTCATAGCTCACGCTGTAGGTATCTCAGTTCGGTGT
AGGTCGTTCGCTCCAAGCTGGGCTGTGTGCACGAACCCCCCGTTCAGCCCGACCGCTGCGCCTTATCCGG
TAACTATCGTCTTGAGTCCAACCCGGTAAGACACGACTTATCGCCACTGGCAGCAGCCACTGGTAACAGG
ATTAGCAGAGCGAGGTATGTAGGCGGTGCTACAGAGTTCTTGAAGTGGTGGCCTAACTACGGCTACACTA
GAAGAACAGTATTTGGTATCTGCGCTCTGCTGAAGCCAGTTACCTTCGGAAAAAGAGTTGGTAGCTCTTG
ATCCGGCAAACAAACCACCGCTGGTAGCGGTGGTTTTTTTGTTTGCAAGCAGCAGATTACGCGCAGAAAA
AAAGGATCTCAAGAAGATCCTTTGATCTTTTCTACGGGGTCTGACGCTCAGTGGAACGAAAACTCACGTT
AAGGGATTTTGGTCATGAGATTATCAAAAAGGATCTTCACCTAGATCCTTTTAAATTAAAAATGAAGTTT
TAAATCAATCTAAAGTATATATGAGTAAACTTGGTCTGACAGTTACCAATGCTTAATCAGTGAGGCACCT
ATCTCAGCGATCTGTCTATTTCGTTCATCCATAGTTGCCTGACTCCCCGTCGTGTAGATAACTACGATAC
GGGAGGGCTTACCATCTGGCCCCAGTGCTGCAATGATACCGCGAGACCCACGCTCACCGGCTCCAGATTT
ATCAGCAATAAACCAGCCAGCCGGAAGGGCCGAGCGCAGAAGTGGTCCTGCAACTTTATCCGCCTCCATC
CAGTCTATTAATTGTTGCCGGGAAGCTAGAGTAAGTAGTTCGCCAGTTAATAGTTTGCGCAACGTTGTTG
CCATTGCTACAGGCATCGTGGTGTCACGCTCGTCGTTTGGTATGGCTTCATTCAGCTCCGGTTCCCAACG
ATCAAGGCGAGTTACATGATCCCCCATGTTGTGCAAAAAAGCGGTTAGCTCCTTCGGTCCTCCGATCGTT
GTCAGAAGTAAGTTGGCCGCAGTGTTATCACTCATGGTTATGGCAGCACTGCATAATTCTCTTACTGTCA
TGCCATCCGTAAGATGCTTTTCTGTGACTGGTGAGTACTCAACCAAGTCATTCTGAGAATAGTGTATGCG
GCGACCGAGTTGCTCTTGCCCGGCGTCAATACGGGATAATACCGCGCCACATAGCAGAACTTTAAAAGTG
CTCATCATTGGAAAACGTTCTTCGGGGCGAAAACTCTCAAGGATCTTACCGCTGTTGAGATCCAGTTCGA
TGTAACCCACTCGTGCACCCAACTGATCTTCAGCATCTTTTACTTTCACCAGCGTTTCTGGGTGAGCAAA
AACAGGAAGGCAAAATGCCGCAAAAAAGGGAATAAGGGCGACACGGAAATGTTGAATACTCATACTCTTC
CTTTTTCAATATTATTGAAGCATTTATCAGGGTTATTGTCTCATGAGCGGATACATATTTGAATGTATTT
AGAAAAATAAACAAATAGGGGTTCCGCGCACATTTCCCCGAAAAGTGCCACCTGACGTCGACGGATCGGG
AGATCTCCCGATCCCCTATGGTGCACTCTCAGTACAATCTGCTCTGATGCCGCATAGTTAAGCCAGTATC
TGCTCCCTGCTTGTGTGTTGGAGGTCGCTGAGTAGTGCGCGAGCAAAATTTAAGCTACAACAAGGCAAGG
CTTGACCGACAATTGCATGAAG
Features (pLannotate 1.2.2; 20 found; start..end, strand, type, name):
     69..398     +  promoter       SV40 promoter: SV40 enhancer and early promoter
    410..789     +  enhancer       CMV enhancer: human cytomegalovirus immediate early enhancer
    790..989     +  promoter       CMV promoter: human cytomegalovirus (CMV) immediate early promoter
   1007..1187    +  LTR            5' LTR (truncated): truncated 5' long terminal repeat (LTR) from HIV-1
   1234..1359    +  misc_feature   HIV-1 Ψ: packaging signal of human immunodeficiency virus type 1
   1343..1681    +  CDS            HIV-1 gag (fragment): gag protein from human immunodeficiency virus 1; gag
   1856..2089    +  misc_feature   RRE: The Rev response element (RRE) of HIV-1 allows for Rev-dependent mRNA export from the nucleus to the cytoplasm.
   2210..2452    +  CDS            env (fragment): ENV_HV2ST - Experimental evidence at protein level: Swiss-Prot protein existence level 1. The gp120-gp41 heterodimer allows rapid transcytosis of the virus through CD4 negative cells such as simple epithelial monolayers of the intestinal, rectal and endocervical epithelial barriers. Both gp120 and gp41 specifically recognize glycosphingolipids galactosyl- ceramide (GalCer) or 3' sulfo-galactosyl-ceramide (GalS) present in the lipid rafts structures of epithelial cells. Binding to these alternative receptors allows the rapid transcytosis of the virus through the epithelial cells. This transcyto
   2465..2565    +  CDS            Rev (fragment): human immunodeficiency virus 1 (HIV-1) Rev protein; rev; enhances nuclear export of unspliced and incompletely spliced viral mRNAs
   2615..2732    +  misc_feature   cPPT/CTS: central polypurine tract and central termination sequence of HIV-1
   2869..3276    +  promoter       SFFV promoter: spleen focus-forming virus long terminal repeat (LTR) promoter
   3342..3364    +  CDS            FLAG (fragment): FLAG® epitope tag, followed by an enterokinase cleavage site
   4178..4777    +  CDS            PuroR: puromycin N-acetyltransferase; pac from Streptomyces alboniger; confers resistance to puromycin
   4787..5375    +  misc_feature   WPRE: woodchuck hepatitis virus posttranscriptional regulatory element
   5386..5886    +  CDS            nef (fragment): NEF_HV1LA - Experimental evidence at protein level: Swiss-Prot protein existence level 1. Extracellular Nef protein targets CD4(+) T-lymphocytes for apoptosis by interacting with CXCR4 surface receptors. From Human immunodeficiency virus type 1 group M subtype B (isolate Lai) (HIV-1).
   5893..6073    +  LTR            5' LTR (truncated): truncated 5' long terminal repeat (LTR) from HIV-1
   6144..6732    -  rep_origin     ori: high-copy-number ColE1/pMB1/pBR322/pUC origin of replication
   6903..7763    -  CDS            AmpR: β-lactamase; bla; confers resistance to ampicillin, carbenicillin, and related antibiotics
   7764..7868    -  promoter       AmpR promoter: bla
   7927..7979    -  misc_feature   bom (fragment): basis of mobility region from pBR322
