[The description below was written by a language model from this plasmid's Addgene catalogue record and pLannotate feature annotations shown in this document.]
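Description:
pscALPS-SIV-DEN vpr is an HIV-1-based lentiviral transfer vector built on the pscALPS Puro backbone, designed to deliver and stably express a primate lentiviral accessory protein in mammalian cells. In bacteria it is maintained through a high-copy ColE1/pUC-type origin and selected with ampicillin via the β-lactamase gene. The viral genome is transcribed from a CMV enhancer/promoter fused to a truncated HIV-1 5' LTR, an arrangement that generally makes genomic RNA production in packaging cells independent of Tat. Downstream lie the Ψ packaging signal with a short gag fragment, the Rev response element for Rev-dependent nuclear export of the unspliced genome, and the cPPT/CTS, which aids nuclear import of the reverse-transcribed DNA. The cassette ends with a WPRE to boost transcript stability and expression, a nef-derived fragment and a second truncated LTR. An SV40 enhancer/early promoter is also annotated upstream of the CMV element.

The payload is a codon-optimized Vpr open reading frame from SIVDEN, carrying an N-terminal 3xFLAG tag for detection or immunoprecipitation and driven by the SFFV LTR promoter, which is active in many cell types, including haematopoietic cells. The feature table recognises only a FLAG fragment just after the promoter. The Vpr coding sequence itself is not annotated but presumably occupies part of the unannotated interval before the puromycin N-acetyltransferase gene. What links Vpr to PuroR expression (a second promoter, IRES or other element) is neither annotated nor stated in the record. Puromycin allows selection of transduced cells. The associated study examined how Vpx and Vpr proteins of primate immunodeficiency viruses counteract proviral transcriptional repression by the HUSH complex, so this construct likely serves to test SIVDEN Vpr in that context.
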