Addgene plasmid #115829: pscALPS-SIV-DEN vpr
Purpose: Encodes codon optimized 3xFLAG SIVDEN Vpr (AJ580407) and puromycin resistance protein
Depositing lab: Jeremy Luban. Depositing organization: University of Massachusetts, Worcester. Publication: Primate immunodeficiency virus proteins Vpx and Vpr counteract transcriptional repression of proviruses by the HUSH complex. Yurkovetskiy L, Guney MH, Kim K, Goh SL, McCauley S, Dauphin A, Diehl WE, Luban J. Nat Microbiol. 2018 Dec;3(12):1354-1361. doi: 10.1038/s41564-018-0256-x. Epub 2018 Oct 8. PubMed 30297740.
Backbone
  Vector backbone: pscALPS Puro
  Vector type: Lentiviral
  Selectable markers: Puromycin
Growth in bacteria
  Bacterial resistance: Ampicillin, 100 μg/mL
  Growth temperature: 30°C
  Growth strain: NEB Stable
  Copy number: High Copy
Gene/Insert
  Gene/Insert name: SIVDEN Vpr (AJ580407)
  Promoter: SFFV
  Tag / fusion protein: 3x-FLAG (N terminal on insert)
  Cloning method: Restriction Enzyme; 5′ cloning site XbaI (unknown if destroyed); 3′ cloning site EcoRI (unknown if destroyed)
Terms and licenses: Academic/Nonprofit Terms; Industry Terms: Not Available to Industry
Depositor comments: PuroR . Please visit https://www.biorxiv.org/content/early/2018/04/03/293001 for bioRxiv preprint.
How to cite: pscALPS-SIV-DEN vpr was a gift from Jeremy Luban (Addgene plasmid # 115829 ; http://n2t.net/addgene:115829 ; RRID:Addgene_115829)
