>Addgene plasmid #115829 | pscALPS-SIV-DEN vpr | depositor partial sequence | sequence record 218778 | SIV DEN Vpr
TCTAGAGCCGCCATGGATTATAAAGATGACGATGACAAAGACTATAAAGACGATGACGACAAAGATTACA
AGGACGACGACGACAAAGCGGCCGCTATGGCGGAGACCACCCAACGACAGCTTCAGGAAGCTGTGTGGGA
TATAACGGAAGAGGCACGGAAGCACTTTAGCAAGGAGGAAATTACTGGGATATGGGACCATTGTTGGTCC
CTCCCAGCGTTGCCTCACTGGACTGAAGGACAGGTAATGGCAGCGGCAGTAATAGATTTTATCCGAATTA
TGCAAAAGGAAATATGGAAGCACTACCGCGTTGGGTGCTTTCATCGAGAAGCGGAGCGGGTAAGGCATTA
TCCGAATATCAGGCCCCTGAGACCTCGGAGAGAAGAACCTTAACCCGGGGAATTC
